>Addgene plasmid #139502 | pcDNA3-PPO-Venus | addgene full sequence | sequence record 288143 | Addgene NGS Result
CAAGGCTTGACCGACAATTGCATGAAGAATCTGCTTAGGGTTAGGCGTTTTGCGCTGCTTCGCGATGTAC
GGGCCAGATATACGCGTTGACATTGATTATTGACTAGTTATTAATAGTAATCAATTACGGGGTCATTAGT
TCATAGCCCATATATGGAGTTCCGCGTTACATAACTTACGGTAAATGGCCCGCCTGGCTGACCGCCCAAC
GACCCCCGCCCATTGACGTCAATAATGACGTATGTTCCCATAGTAACGCCAATAGGGACTTTCCATTGAC
GTCAATGGGTGGAGTATTTACGGTAAACTGCCCACTTGGCAGTACATCAAGTGTATCATATGCCAAGTAC
GCCCCCTATTGACGTCAATGACGGTAAATGGCCCGCCTGGCATTATGCCCAGTACATGACCTTATGGGAC
TTTCCTACTTGGCAGTACATCTACGTATTAGTCATCGCTATTACCATGGTGATGCGGTTTTGGCAGTACA
TCAATGGGCGTGGATAGCGGTTTGACTCACGGGGATTTCCAAGTCTCCACCCCATTGACGTCAATGGGAG
TTTGTTTTGGCACCAAAATCAACGGGACTTTCCAAAATGTCGTAACAACTCCGCCCCATTGACGCAAATG
GGCGGTAGGCGTGTACGGTGGGAGGTCTATATAAGCAGAGCTCTCTGGCTAACTAGAGAACCCACTGCTT
ACTGGCTTATCGAAATTAATACGACTCACTATAGGGAGACCCAAGCTGGCTAGCGTTTAAACTTAAGCTT
GGTACCGAGCTCGGATCCACTAGTCCAGTGTGGTGGAATTCATGGAGAACTTGACCTCGCTCGACCTCCT
GCCCAACGGCGAGGTCCCGTTGATGCCCCGCTACGGCTTCACCATCCTCGCCGTGATCATGGCCGTGTTC
ACCATCGCCTCGCTCGTGCTCAACAGCACCGTCGTCATCGTCACCCTGCGCCACCGCCAGCTACGCCACC
CGCTCAACTTCTCGCTCGTCAACCTCGCCGTGGCGGACCTGGGCGTCACGGTGTTCGGCGCCAGCCTCGT
CGTGGAGACCAACGCCGTCGGGTACTTCAACCTCGGCCGCGTCGGCTGCGTCATCGAAGGGTTCGCCGTC
GCTTTCTTCGGCATCGCCGCTCTGTGCACGATCGCCGTGATCGCCGTCGATCGCTTCGTGGTGGTGTGCA
AGCCGCTGGGCACGCTGATGTTCACGCGGCGCCACGCGCTGCTGGGCATCGCCTGGGCCTGGCTCTGGTC
GTTCGTGTGGAACACGCCGCCGCTCTTCGGCTGGGGCAGCTACGAGCTGGAGGGCGTGCGGACGTCGTGC
GCGCCCGACTGGTACAGCCGCGACCCCGCCAACGTGTCGTACATTACGAGCTACTTCGCCTTCTGCTTCG
CCATCCCCTTCCTCGTCATCGTGGTGGCGTACGGCCGCCTCATGTGGACCCTCCACCAGGTGGCCAAGCT
GGGGATGGGCGAGAGCGGCAGCACCGCCAAGGCGGAGGCGCAGGTGTCGCGCATGGTGGTGGTCATGGTG
GTGGCCTTCCTCGTCTGCTGGCTGCCCTACGCGCTCTTCGCCATGATCGTGGTGACCAAGCCCGACGTGT
ACATCGACCCGGTCATCGCCACACTGCCCATGTACCTGACCAAGACGAGCACGGTCTACAACCCCATCAT
CTACATCTTCATGAACCGCCAGTTCCGGGACTGCGCCGTGCCCTTCCTGCTCTGCGGACGCAACCCCTGG
GCAGAGCCTTCCTCGGAGTCGGCGACGGCGGCCTCCACGTCGGCCACCAGCGTGACCCTGGCGTCCGCGC
CGGGGCAGGTCTCCCCGAGCGCGGCCGCCATGGTGAGCAAGGGCGAGGAGCTGTTCACCGGGGTGGTGCC
CATCCTGGTCGAGCTGGACGGCGACGTAAACGGCCACAAGTTCAGCGTGTCCGGCGAGGGCGAGGGCGAT
GCCACCTACGGCAAGCTGACCCTGAAGCTGATCTGCACCACCGGCAAGCTGCCCGTGCCCTGGCCCACCC
TCGTGACCACCCTGGGCTACGGCCTGCAGTGCTTCGCCCGCTACCCCGACCACATGAAGCAGCACGACTT
CTTCAAGTCCGCCATGCCCGAAGGCTACGTCCAGGAGCGCACCATCTTCTTCAAGGACGACGGCAACTAC
AAGACCCGCGCCGAGGTGAAGTTCGAGGGCGACACCCTGGTGAACCGCATCGAGCTGAAGGGCATCGACT
TCAAGGAGGACGGCAACATCCTGGGGCACAAGCTGGAGTACAACTACAACAGCCACAACGTCTATATCAC
CGCCGACAAGCAGAAGAACGGCATCAAGGCCAACTTCAAGATCCGCCACAACATCGAGGACGGCGGCGTG
CAGCTCGCCGACCACTACCAGCAGAACACCCCCATCGGCGACGGCCCCGTGCTGCTGCCCGACAACCACT
ACCTGAGCTACCAGTCCAAACTGAGCAAAGACCCCAACGAGAAGCGCGATCACATGGTCCTGCTGGAGTT
CGTGACCGCCGCCGGGATCACTCTCGGCATGGACGAGCTGTACAAGTAATCTAGAGGGCCCGTTTAAACC
CGCTGATCAGCCTCGACTGTGCCTTCTAGTTGCCAGCCATCTGTTGTTTGCCCCTCCCCCGTGCCTTCCT
TGACCCTGGAAGGTGCCACTCCCACTGTCCTTTCCTAATAAAATGAGGAAATTGCATCGCATTGTCTGAG
TAGGTGTCATTCTATTCTGGGGGGTGGGGTGGGGCAGGACAGCAAGGGGGAGGATTGGGAAGACAATAGC
AGGCATGCTGGGGATGCGGTGGGCTCTATGGCTTCTGAGGCGGAAAGAACCAGCTGGGGCTCTAGGGGGT
ATCCCC
[124 nt withheld, positions 2877-3000]
C
[91 nt withheld, positions 3002-3092]
A
[49 nt withheld, positions 3094-3142]
CCTTTGACGTTGGAGTCCACGTTCTTT
[37 nt withheld, positions 3170-3206]
ACCCTATCTCGGTCTATTCTTTTGATTTATAAGGGATTTTGCCGATTTCGGCCTATTGGTTAAAAAATGA
GCTGATTTAACAAAAATTTAACGCGAATTAATTCTGTGGAATGTGTGTCAGTTAGGGTGTGGAAAGTCCC
CAGGCTCCCCAGCAGGCAGAAGTATGCAAAGCATGCATCTCAATTAGTCAGCAACCAGGTGTGGAAAGTC
CCCAGGCTCCCCAGCAGGCAGAAGTATGCAAAGCATGCATCTCAATTAGTCAGCAACCATAGTCCCGCCC
CTAACTCCGCCCATCCCGCCCCTAACTCCGCCCAGTTCCGCCCATTCTCCGCCCCATGGCTGACTAATTT
TTTTTATTTATGCAGAGGCCGAGGCCGCCTCTGCCTCTGAGCTATTCCAGAAGTAGTGAGGAGGCTTTTT
TGGAGGCCTAGGCTTTTGCAAAAAGCTCCCGGGAGCTTGTATATCCATTTTCGGATCTGATCAAGAGACA
GGATGAGGATCGTTTCGCATGATTGAACAAGATGGATTGCACGCAGGTTCTCCGGCCGCTTGGGTGGAGA
GGCTATTCGGCTATGACTGGGCACAACAGACAATCGGCTGCTCTGATGCCGCCGTGTTCCGGCTGTCAGC
GCAGGGGCGCCCGGTTCTTTTTGTCAAGACCGACCTGTCCGGTGCCCTGAATGAACTGCAGGACGAGGCA
GCGCGGCTATCGTGGCTGGCCACGACGGGCGTTCCTTGCGCAGCTGTGCTCGACGTTGTCACTGAAGCGG
GAAGGGACTGGCTGCTATTGGGCGAAGTGCCGGGGCAGGATCTCCTGTCATCTCACCTTGCTCCTGCCGA
GAAAGTATCCATCATGGCTGATGCAATGCGGCGGCTGCATACGCTTGATCCGGCTACCTGCCCATTCGAC
CACCAAGCGAAACATCGCATCGAGCGAGCACGTACTCGGATGGAAGCCGGTCTTGTCGATCAGGATGATC
TGGACGAAGAGCATCAGGGGCTCGCGCCAGCCGAACTGTTCGCCAGGCTCAAGGCGCGCATGCCCGACGG
CGAGGATCTCGTCGTGACCCATGGCGATGCCTGCTTGCCGAATATCATGGTGGAAAATGGCCGCTTTTCT
GGATTCATCGACTGTGGCCGGCTGGGTGTGGCGGACCGCTATCAGGACATAGCGTTGGCTACCCGTGATA
TTGCTGAAGAGCTTGGCGGCGAATGGGCTGACCGCTTCCTCGTGCTTTACGGTATCGCCGCTCCCGATTC
GCAGCGCATCGCCTTCTATCGCCTTCTTGACGAGTTCTTCTGAGCGGGACTCTGGGGTTCGAAATGACCG
ACCAAGCGACGCCCAACCTGCCATCACGAGATTTCGATTCCACCGCCGCCTTCTATGAAAGGTTGGGCTT
CGGAATCGTTTTCCGGGACGCCGGCTGGATGATCCTCCAGCGCGGGGATCTCATGCTGGAGTTCTTCGCC
CACCCCAACTTGTTTATTGCAGCTTATAATGGTTACAAATAAAGCAATAGCATCACAAATTTCACAAATA
AAGCATTTTTTTCACTGCATTCTAGTTGTGGTTTGTCCAAACTCATCAATGTATCTTATCATGTCTGTAT
ACCGTCGACCTCTAGCTAGAGCTTGGCGTAATCATGGTCATAGCTGTTTCCTGTGTGAAATTGTTATCCG
CTCACAATTCCACACAACATACGAGCCGGAAGCATAAAGTGTAAAGCCTGGGGTGCCTAATGAGTGAGCT
AACTCACATTAATTGCGTTGCGCTCACTGCCCGCTTTCCAGTCGGGAAACCTGTCGTGCCAGCTGCATTA
ATGAATCGGCCAACGCGCGGGGAGAGGCGGTTTGCGTATTGGGCGCTCTTCCGCTTCCTCGCTCACTGAC
TCGCTGCGCTCGGTCGTTCGGCTGCGGCGAGCGGTATCAGCTCACTCAAAGGCGGTAATACGGTTATCCA
CAGAATCAGGGGATAACGCAGGAAAGAACATGTGAGCAAAAGGCCAGCAAAAGGCCAGGAACCGTAAAAA
GGCCGCGTTGCTGGCGTTTTTCCATAGGCTCCGCCCCCCTGACGAGCATCACAAAAATCGACGCTCAAGT
CAGAGGTGGCGAAACCCGACAGGACTATAAAGATACCAGGCGTTTCCCCCTGGAAGCTCCCTCGTGCGCT
CTCCTGTTCCGACCCTGCCGCTTACCGGATACCTGTCCGCCTTTCTCCCTTCGGGAAGCGTGGCGCTTTC
TCATAGCTCACGCTGTAGGTATCTCAGTTCGGTGTAGGTCGTTCGCTCCAAGCTGGGCTGTGTGCACGAA
CCCCCCGTTCAGCCCGACCGCTGCGCCTTATCCGGTAACTATCGTCTTGAGTCCAACCCGGTAAGACACG
ACTTATCGCCACTGGCAGCAGCCACTGGTAACAGGATTAGCAGAGCGAGGTATGTAGGCGGTGCTACAGA
GTTCTTGAAGTGGTGGCCTAACTACGGCTACACTAGAAGAACAGTATTTGGTATCTGCGCTCTGCTGAAG
CCAGTTACCTTCGGAAAAAGAGTTGGTAGCTCTTGATCCGGCAAACAAACCACCGCTGGTAGCGGTGGTT
TTTTTGTTTGCAAGCAGCAGATTACGCGCAGAAAAAAAGGATCTCAAGAAGATCCTTTGATCTTTTCTAC
GGGGTCTGACGCTCAGTGGAACGAAAACTCACGTTAAGGGATTTTGGTCATGAGATTATCAAAAAGGATC
TTCACCTAGATCCTTTTAAATTAAAAATGAAGTTTTAAATCAATCTAAAGTATATATGAGTAAACTTGGT
CTGACAGTTACCAATGCTTAATCAGTGAGGCACCTATCTCAGCGATCTGTCTATTTCGTTCATCCATAGT
TGCCTGACTCCCCGTCGTGTAGATAACTACGATACGGGAGGGCTTACCATCTGGCCCCAGTGCTGCAATG
ATACCGCGAGACCCACGCTCACCGGCTCCAGATTTATCAGCAATAAACCAGCCAGCCGGAAGGGCCGAGC
GCAGAAGTGGTCCTGCAACTTTATCCGCCTCCATCCAGTCTATTAATTGTTGCCGGGAAGCTAGAGTAAG
TAGTTCGCCAGTTAATAGTTTGCGCAACGTTGTTGCCATTGCTACAGGCATCGTGGTGTCACGCTCGTCG
TTTGGTATGGCTTCATTCAGCTCCGGTTCCCAACGATCAAGGCGAGTTACATGATCCCCCATGTTGTGCA
AAAAAGCGGTTAGCTCCTTCGGTCCTCCGATCGTTGTCAGAAGTAAGTTGGCCGCAGTGTTATCACTCAT
GGTTATGGCAGCACTGCATAATTCTCTTACTGTCATGCCATCCGTAAGATGCTTTTCTGTGACTGGTGAG
TACTCAACCAAGTCATTCTGAGAATAGTGTATGCGGCGACCGAGTTGCTCTTGCCCGGCGTCAATACGGG
ATAATACCGCGCCACATAGCAGAACTTTAAAAGTGCTCATCATTGGAAAACGTTCTTCGGGGCGAAAACT
CTCAAGGATCTTACCGCTGTTGAGATCCAGTTCGATGTAACCCACTCGTGCACCCAACTGATCTTCAGCA
TCTTTTACTTTCACCAGCGTTTCTGGGTGAGCAAAAACAGGAAGGCAAAATGCCGCAAAAAAGGGAATAA
GGGCGACACGGAAATGTTGAATACTCATACTCTTCCTTTTTCAATATTATTGAAGCATTTATCAGGGTTA
TTGTCTCATGAGCGGATACATATTTGAATGTATTTAGAAAAATAAACAAATAGGGGTTCCGCGCACATTT
CCCCGAAAAGTGCCACCTGACGTCGACGGATCGGGAGATCTCCCGATCCCCTATGGTGCACTCTCAGTAC
AATCTGCTCTGATGCCGCATAGTTAAGCCAGTATCTGCTCCCTGCTTGTGTGTTGGAGGTCGCTGAGTAG
TGCGCGAGCAAAATTTAAGCTACAACAAGG
Features (pLannotate 1.2.2; 21 found; start..end, strand, type, name):
     89..468     +  enhancer       CMV enhancer: human cytomegalovirus immediate early enhancer
    469..672     +  promoter       CMV promoter: human cytomegalovirus (CMV) immediate early promoter
    668..701     +  LTR            5' LTR (truncated) (fragment): truncated 5' long terminal repeat (LTR) from HIV-1
    717..735     +  promoter       T7 promoter: promoter for bacteriophage T7 RNA polymerase
    818..1807    +  CDS            OPSP_ICTPU: Experimental evidence at transcript level: Swiss-Prot protein existence level 2. From Ictalurus punctatus (Channel catfish) (Silurus punctatus).
   1850..2566    +  CDS            mVenus: mVenus is a basic (constitutively fluorescent) yellow fluorescent protein published in 2006, derived from Aequorea victoria. It is reported to be a rapidly-maturing monomer with moderate acid sensitivity.
   2607..2831    +  polyA_signal   bGH poly(A) signal: bovine growth hormone polyadenylation signal
   2835..2856    +  promoter       SV40 promoter (fragment): SV40 enhancer and early promoter
   2877..3305    +  rep_origin     f1 ori (sequence partly withheld): f1 bacteriophage origin of replication; arrow indicates direction of (+) strand synthesis
   3319..3648    +  promoter       SV40 promoter: SV40 enhancer and early promoter
   3715..4506    +  CDS            neo: KKA2_KLEPN - Also known as kan, nptII. Experimental evidence at protein level: Swiss-Prot protein existence level 1. Resistance to kanamycin, neomycin, paromomycin, ribostamycin, butirosin and gentamicin B. From Klebsiella pneumoniae.
   4530..4688    +  CDS            ble (fragment): BLE_KLEPN - Experimental evidence at protein level: Swiss-Prot protein existence level 1. Binding protein with a strong affinity to the bleomycin family of antibiotics. Binds to CL990; an antimitotic-antibiotic compound. From Klebsiella pneumoniae.
   4683..4804    +  polyA_signal   SV40 poly(A) signal: SV40 polyadenylation signal
   4877..4893    -  protein_bind   lac operator: The lac repressor binds to the lac operator to inhibit transcription in E. coli. This inhibition can be relieved by adding lactose or isopropyl-β-D-thiogalactopyranoside (IPTG). lac repressor encoded by lacI
   4901..4931    -  promoter       lac promoter: promoter for the E. coli lac operon
   4946..4967    -  protein_bind   CAP binding site: CAP binding activates transcription in the presence of cAMP. E. coli catabolite activator protein
   4980..5072    -  CDS            lacI (fragment): lac repressor; lacI; The lac repressor binds to the lac operator to inhibit transcription in E. coli. This inhibition can be relieved by adding lactose or isopropyl-β-D-thiogalactopyranoside (IPTG).
   5255..5843    -  rep_origin     ori: high-copy-number ColE1/pMB1/pBR322/pUC origin of replication
   6014..6874    -  CDS            AmpR: β-lactamase; bla; confers resistance to ampicillin, carbenicillin, and related antibiotics
   6875..6979    -  promoter       AmpR promoter: bla
   7038..7090    -  misc_feature   bom (fragment): basis of mobility region from pBR322
