[The description below was written by a language model from this plasmid's Addgene catalogue record and pLannotate feature annotations shown in this document.]
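Description:
pcDNA3-PPO-Venus is a mammalian expression plasmid of about 7.2 kb built on the Invitrogen pcDNA3.1 backbone. It is maintained in E. coli through a high-copy ColE1/pUC-type origin and selected with ampicillin via the β-lactamase (AmpR) gene. The backbone also carries an f1 origin for single-stranded DNA production and a neomycin phosphotransferase cassette driven by the SV40 early promoter and terminated by an SV40 poly(A) signal, which can in principle be used for G418 selection of stably transfected mammalian cells. Short fragments annotated as HIV-1 LTR, ble, lacI and bom are brief sequence matches in the backbone, not functional elements.

The payload is the coding sequence for parapinopsin (PPO) from the lamprey Lethenteron camtschaticum, roughly 1 kb, fused at its C terminus through a three-alanine linker to the yellow fluorescent protein Venus. The automated annotation labels the opsin reading frame by its closest database homologue, a catfish parapinopsin, and calls the fluorescent protein mVenus. The catalogue entry is the authority on the lamprey origin. Expression is driven by the human cytomegalovirus immediate-early enhancer and promoter and terminated by the bovine growth hormone polyadenylation signal. A T7 promoter lies just upstream of the insert, which would permit in vitro transcription or serve as a sequencing primer site.

Parapinopsin is a light-sensitive G protein-coupled receptor. According to the record, the construct is used to express the tagged opsin in mammalian cells for photoswitchable control of inhibitory GPCR signalling cascades. The Venus fusion allows expression and localisation to be followed by fluorescence. The associated work concerns the use of this opsin for presynaptic inhibition.
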