Addgene plasmid #139502: pcDNA3-PPO-Venus
Purpose: Expresses Venus-tagged parapinopsin in mammalian cells for photoswitchable control of inhibitory GPCR signaling cascades.
Depositing lab: Michael Bruchas. Depositing organization: University of Washington. Publication: A photoswitchable GPCR-based opsin for presynaptic inhibition. Copits BA, Gowrishankar R, O'Neill PR, Li JN, Girven KS, Yoo JJ, Meshik X, Parker KE, Spangler SM, Elerding AJ, Brown BJ, Shirley SE, Ma KKL, Vasquez AM, Stander MC, Kalyanaraman V, Vogt SK, Samineni VK, Patriarchi T, Tian L, Gautam N, Sunahara RK, Gereau RW 4th, Bruchas MR. Neuron. 2021 Jun 2;109(11):1791-1809.e11. doi: 10.1016/j.neuron.2021.04.026. Epub 2021 May 11. PubMed 33979635.
Backbone
  Vector backbone: pcDNA3.1
  Backbone manufacturer: Invitrogen
  Backbone size w/o insert (bp): 5400
  Total vector size (bp): 7155
  Vector type: Mammalian Expression
Growth in bacteria
  Bacterial resistance: Ampicillin, 100 μg/mL
  Growth temperature: 37°C
  Growth strain: DH5alpha
  Copy number: High Copy
Gene/Insert
  Gene/Insert name: parapinopsin (alt name: PPO)
  Species: Lethenteron camtschaticum
  Insert size (bp): 1029
  GenBank ID: AB116380.1
  Tag / fusion protein: Venus tag following 3x Ala linker (C terminal on insert)
Resource information
  A portion of this plasmid was derived from a plasmid made by: parapinopsin was originally cloned by Koyanagi et al., PNAS 2004
Terms and licenses: Academic/Nonprofit Terms; Industry Terms: Not Available to Industry
Depositor comments: Please visit https://www.biorxiv.org/content/10.1101/2021.02.19.432008v1 for bioRxiv preprint.
How to cite: pcDNA3-PPO-Venus was a gift from Michael Bruchas (Addgene plasmid # 139502 ; http://n2t.net/addgene:139502 ; RRID:Addgene_139502)
